Addgene plasmid #108564: pGA2ox2:GUS
Purpose: Arabidopsis transformation, expresses GA2ox2 promoter/GUS fusion to study expression pattern in roots
Depositing lab: Ton Bisseling. Depositing organization: Wageningen University, Department Plant Sciences. Publication: Plant-Specific Histone Deacetylases HDT1/2 Regulate GIBBERELLIN 2-OXIDASE2 Expression to Control Arabidopsis Root Meristem Cell Number. Li H, Torres-Garcia J, Latrasse D, Benhamed M, Schilderink S, Zhou W, Kulikova O, Hirt H, Bisseling T. Plant Cell. 2017 Sep;29(9):2183-2196. doi: 10.1105/tpc.17.00366. Epub 2017 Aug 30. PubMed 28855334.
Backbone
  Vector backbone: pBnRGW
  Vector type: Plant Expression
Growth in bacteria
  Bacterial resistance: Spectinomycin, 50 μg/mL
  Growth temperature: 37°C
  Growth strain: DH5alpha
  Copy number: Unknown
Gene/Insert
  Gene/Insert name: GA2ox2 promoter
  Species: A. thaliana (mustard weed)
  Entrez Gene: GA2OX2 (a.k.a. AT1G30040, ATGA2OX2, GIBBERELLIN 2-OXIDASE 2, T1P2.6, T1P2_6, gibberellin 2-oxidase)
  Promoter: GA2ox2
  Tag / fusion protein: GUS (C terminal on insert)
  Cloning method: Gateway Cloning
  Sequencing primers: 5′ unknown
Terms and licenses: Academic/Nonprofit Terms; Industry Terms: Not Available to Industry
How to cite: pGA2ox2:GUS was a gift from Ton Bisseling (Addgene plasmid # 108564 ; http://n2t.net/addgene:108564 ; RRID:Addgene_108564)
