[The description below was written by a language model from this plasmid's Addgene catalogue record and pLannotate feature annotations shown in this document.]
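Description:
pGA2ox2:GUS is a binary T-DNA plasmid for Agrobacterium-mediated transformation of Arabidopsis, built by Gateway cloning in the pBnRGW plant expression backbone (14,740 nt in the sequenced record). Outside the T-DNA borders it carries a ColE1/pMB1-type origin with the pBR322 bom region for propagation in E. coli. The pVS1 oriV, RepA and StaA functions support replication and stable maintenance in Agrobacterium. Bacterial selection is by spectinomycin through an aadA (SmR) gene. Small annotated fragments of a gentamicin resistance gene, rop and an integron Pc promoter appear to be backbone remnants.

Between the nopaline-type right and left border repeats, the main cassette is a transcriptional reporter. The A. thaliana GIBBERELLIN 2-OXIDASE 2 (GA2ox2, AT1G30040) promoter is not annotated as a feature, but it presumably occupies the roughly 1.8 kb interval between the attB4 and attB1 sites. It is followed by the E. coli β-glucuronidase (GUS, uidA) coding sequence, flanked by attB1 and attB2, and then a partial CaMV polyadenylation signal. This attB4/attB1/attB2 layout is characteristic of a multisite Gateway assembly joining a promoter entry clone to a reporter entry clone.

The T-DNA also holds a DsRed1 coding sequence with a NOS terminator. The table does not annotate its promoter, and it most likely serves as a fluorescent marker for identifying transformed tissue. In addition, a NOS promoter–nptII–NOS terminator cassette allows kanamycin selection in plants. The construct is used to visualise where the GA2ox2 promoter is active, specifically to study its expression pattern in Arabidopsis roots by GUS staining.
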