Features (pLannotate 1.2.2; 23 found; start..end, strand, type, name):
    922..1323    -  CDS            Y4CG_SINFN (fragment): Protein inferred from homology: Swiss-Prot protein existence level 3. From Sinorhizobium fredii (strain NBRC 101917 / NGR234).
   1693..1717    -  misc_feature   RB T-DNA repeat: right border repeat from nopaline C58 T-DNA
   1820..1840    +  protein_bind   attB4: mutant version of attB; core recombination site for the Gateway® BP reaction BP Clonase™
   3638..3658    +  protein_bind   attB1: mutant version of attB; core recombination site for the Gateway® BP reaction BP Clonase™
   3691..5499    +  CDS            GUS: β-glucuronidase; uidA (or gusA) from E. coli
   5528..5548    -  protein_bind   attB2: mutant version of attB; core recombination site for the Gateway® BP reaction BP Clonase™
   5642..5801    +  polyA_signal   CaMV poly(A) signal (fragment): cauliflower mosaic virus polyadenylation signal
   7359..8039    +  CDS            DsRed1: wild-type DsRed mammalian codon-optimized
   8052..8304    +  terminator     NOS terminator: nopaline synthase terminator and poly(A) signal
   8365..8386    -  misc_feature   MCS (fragment): pUC18/19 multiple cloning site
   8479..8658    +  promoter       NOS promoter: nopaline synthase promoter
   8692..9483    +  CDS            neo: KKA2_KLEPN - Also known as kan, nptII. Experimental evidence at protein level: Swiss-Prot protein existence level 1. Resistance to kanamycin, neomycin, paromomycin, ribostamycin, butirosin and gentamicin B. From Klebsiella pneumoniae.
   9526..9778    +  terminator     NOS terminator: nopaline synthase terminator and poly(A) signal
   9871..9895    -  misc_feature   LB T-DNA repeat: left border repeat from nopaline C58 T-DNA
  10154..10177   +  promoter       Pc promoter (fragment): intI1 (promoter lies within the coding sequence); class 1 integron promoter
  10353..10409   +  CDS            GmR (fragment): gentamycin acetyltransferase; aacC1; confers resistance to gentamycin
  10420..11207   +  CDS            SmR (fragment): aminoglycoside adenylyltransferase (Murphy, 1985); aadA; confers resistance to spectinomycin and streptomycin
  11453..12041   +  rep_origin     ori: high-copy-number ColE1/pMB1/pBR322/pUC origin of replication
  12227..12367   -  misc_feature   bom: basis of mobility region from pBR322
  12469..12508   -  CDS            rop (fragment): Rop protein, which maintains plasmids at low copy number; rop
  12711..12905   -  rep_origin     pVS1 oriV: origin of replication for the Pseudomonas plasmid pVS1 (Heeb et al., 2000)
  12971..14044   -  CDS            pVS1 RepA: replication protein from the Pseudomonas plasmid pVS1 (Heeb et al., 2000)
  14473..362     -  CDS            pVS1 StaA (across the origin): stability protein from the Pseudomonas plasmid pVS1 (Heeb et al., 2000)
>Addgene plasmid #108564 | pGA2ox2:GUS | addgene full sequence | sequence record 207997 | Addgene NGS Result
AGCTCCACCAGGTCGGCGGTGGCCCATATGTCGTAAGGGCTTGGCTGCACCGGAATCAGCACGAAGTCGG
CTGCCTTGATCGCGGACACAGCCAAGTCCGCCGCCTGGGGCGCTCCGTCGATCACTACGAAGTCGCGCCG
GCCGATGGCCTTCACGTCGCGGTCAATCGTCGGGCGGTCGATGCCGACAACGGTTAGCGGTTGATCTTCC
CGCACGGCCGCCCAATCGCGGGCACTGCCCTGGGGATCGGAATCGACTAACAGAACATCGGCCCCGGCGA
GTTGCAGGGCGCGGGCTAGATGGGTTGCGATGGTCGTCTTGCCTGACCCGCCTTTCTGGTTAAGTACAGC
GATAACCTTCATGCGTTCCCCTTGCGTATTTGTTTATTTACTCATCGCATCATATACGCAGCGACCGCAT
GACGCAAGCTGTTTTACTCAAATACACATCACCTTTTTAGACGGCGGCGCTCGGTTTCTTCAGCGGCCAA
GCTGGCCGGCCAGGCCGCCAGCTTGGCATCAGACAAACCGGCCAGGATTTCATGCAGCCGCACGGTTGAG
ACGTGCGCGGGCGGCTCGAACACGTACCCGGCCGCGATCATCTCCGCCTCGATCTCTTCGGTAATGAAAA
ACGGTTCGTCCTGGCCGTCCTGGTGCGGTTTCATGCTTGTTCCTCTTGGCGTTCATTCTCGGCGGCCGCC
AGGGCGTCGGCCTCGGTCAATGCGTCCTCACGGAAGGCACCGCGCCGCCTGGCCTCGGTGGGCGTCACTT
CCTCGCTGCGCTCAAGTGCGCGGTACAGGGTCGAGCGATGCACGCCAAGCAGTGCAGCCGCCTCTTTCAC
GGTGCGGCCTTCCTGGTCGATCAGCTCGCGGGCGTGCGCGATCTGTGCCGGGGTGAGGGTAGGGCGGGGG
CCAAACTTCACGCCTCGGGCCTTGGCGGCCTCGCGCCCGCTCCGGGTGCGGTCGATGATTAGGGAACGCT
CGAACTCGGCAATGCCGGCGAACACGGTCAACACCATGCGGCCGGCCGGCGTGGTGGTGTCGGCCCACGG
CTCTGCCAGGCTACGCAGGCCCGCGCCGGCCTCCTGGATGCGCTCGGCAATGTCCAGTAGGTCGCGGGTG
CTGCGGGCCAGGCGGTCTAGCCTGGTCACTGTCACAACGTCGCCAGGGCGTAGGTGGTCAAGCATCCTGG
CCAGCTCCGGGCGGTCGCGCCTGGTGCCGGTGATCTTCTCGGAAAACAGCTTGGTGCAGCCGGCCGCGTG
CAGTTCGGCCCGTTGGTTGGTCAAGTCCTGGTCGTCGGTGCTGACGCGGGCATAGCCCAGCAGGCCAGCG
GCGGCGCTCTTGTTCATGGCGTAATGTCTCCGGTTCTAGTCGCAAGTATTCTACTTTATGCGACTAAAAC
ACGCGACAAGAAAACGCCAGGAAAAGGGCAGGGCGGCAGCCTGTCGCGTAACTTAGGACTTGTGCGACAT
GTCGTTTTCAGAAGACGGCTGCACTGAACGTCAGAAGCCGACTGCACTATAGCAGCGGAGGGGTTGGATC
AAAGTACTTTAAAGTACTTTAAAGTACTTTAAAGTACTTTGATCCCGAGGGGAACCCTGTGGTTGGCATG
CACATACAAATGGACGAACGGATAAACCTTTTCACGCCCTTTTAAATATCCGATTATTCTAATAAACGCT
CTTTTCTCTTAGGTTTACCCGCCAATATATCCTGTCAAACACTGATAGTTTAAACTGAAGGCGGGAAACG
ACAATCTGATCCAAGCTCAAGCTAAGCTTCACACAGGAAACAGCTATGACCATGATTACGCCAAGCTATC
AACTTTGTATAGAAAAGTTGCAACCGAACAAGTCTAACTGAACCAAACCAAAACTTGAAGATGCGTATCC
TACATTTGAATATTATATAAGAGAAATTGGTGGAAAATTATACGAAATTTAAATTTATTGTAAGTACTAT
TATTATTTGGTAATCGGAAGTTCTGATCCATAGGCATCATGTAAATACTACAATAGTTAAATACGACCAC
ATCAAAACCAAATCCTAGGAAACACATGAGGTTATGATTTTAACCACCATACTCTTACTGGTAATAATTC
ACCACCGAGAAACCGGAGAGAACCTACAACCAGAAAGCACCTACATCGAATTTTGGAAGCAATAAAGATT
ACATTATGTATCAGAAATAATCGTTAATACATGTAACAATGAATTATTTGTTTCGAGTGCAAGGTTTATT
TATCATGATTCACAGTATATCTAAAATAATAATTTTTTTGTTTAGATATATTAAGAGCTCCCTCTGGCAG
TTTGATTTAAACCTAGAATTTGTAATTTGTATACTTCTGATTTCAAATTCATCCCTAAAACGGTAAAAAT
ATATATTTCAACCCGAATGTTCAAAATAAAATTATATATGTATATATATTCCCAACCCTACATGCACTTA
GATATTATTGAACAAATAAATTAAATAGAGTAAACAAAAGTTAATTACTGCGCGTCGGAGAGAAGCCTTG
GCGTCCAAGTCTTACCACCGAAAATATGTCGACTTCCCATTTGCTTTAACTTAATTTGATAATATTATAA
ATATACTAACATTTTACTGACTCGAATACAATAATAGTGATTCCAGTAAATTATTAACTAATAAAGAATG
GCAATGCTTTTTTTTTTTTAAGAATGACAATATTTCATAAGATTGGCAAGATGCAATTGTTTTTTCTATC
GTGTGAATCTGAGAATCTCACTCACCGCCCAATCTATAACCCTGTTCAAGTTTAACTATTTCTAGTAGCA
CGTTAGAAAAGAGCTAAATATAGAAGACTTTATCGATGGGTTTTATCTTCAACAATATCTACGTAGGAAT
ATATTTCCTGTAAAAGCATTTAGTCACGTTCCTTATTATTAATATCTTTTTAATTTCAGTGACCTAAATA
TTAGATTGTGGGCTTGACAATATCCCTAATACTAAATAGTAGTGTTTTCTCTACATATATTTTGTATTTT
CATTTTAACGAAAAAAGAAATTTCATCAAAAGACTATAGCTTTTTCTTACATAAAGCATAACTTTATCTT
GTACATTATAATCGTGAAATTGTTGAAACATTTCGAGTCAAGAATTAATTAAGTAAAACTACGACCCGTG
ATTCTTTTCTTCCTTTGTCGACAATCCATACGCGTGAATACGTGATTAGTCAAATGTAAAATGCAAAAAG
AAAAAACATAAAACAGGACCATACCAATACCATATTCTCACTATACCAACTTCGATTTCATAAACCCAAA
TAAGAAAATAAAAACAAAAACTCCACGCTGTATTTCCATGTGTGCGAGATACAAGAATAGACTCGACATG
CAAAATAAAAATAAATATGACCAAATAATCATATAATATCTTAGAATAAATAAATTAAAAAATCATAGTA
ACCATTTTATAAATTTCGTAACCTTTTCTCCGTCATCCCCCACATACCACTCCCTATAAATGCCAAGCAA
AATAGCTTTCCTCGATAGTTCCTAAATCATAACTACAAAAACTTTTCCTTCTTCTTCCTCAACCTTTGCT
TCAATCTTCAACAACTTTCTTTTTATAAAGATTTTGCAAGTTAAGTGTAAACCTACAAAAACCAAACCAA
GTTTGTACAAAAAAGCAGGCTCCGCGGCCGCCCCCTTCACCGGGCGCGCCATGTTACGTCCTGTAGAAAC
CCCAACCCGTGAAATCAAAAAACTCGACGGCCTGTGGGCATTCAGTCTGGATCGCGAAAACTGTGGAATT
GATCAGCGTTGGTGGGAAAGCGCGTTACAAGAAAGCCGGGCAATTGCTGTGCCAGGCAGTTTTAACGATC
AGTTCGCCGATGCAGATTTTCGTAATTATGCGGGCAACGTCTGGTATCAGCGCGAAGTCTTTATACCGAA
AGGTTGGGCAGGCCAGCGTATCGTGCTGCGTTTCGATGCGGTCACTCATTACGGCAAAGTGTGGGTCAAT
AATCAGGAAGTGATGGAGCATCAGGGCGGCTATACGCCATTTGAAGCCGATGTCACGCCGTATGTTATTG
CCGGGAAAAGTGTACGTATCACCGTTTGCGTGAACAACGAACTGAACTGGCAGACTATCCCGCCGGGAAT
GGTGATTACCGACGAAAACGGCAAGAAAAAGCAGTCTTACTTCCATGATTTCTTTAACTATGCCGGAATC
CATCGCAGCGTAATGCTCTACACCACGCCGAACACCTGGGTGGACGATATCACCGTGGTGACGCATGTCG
CGCAAGACTGTAACCACGCGTCTGTTGACTGGCAGGTGGTGGCCAATGGTGATGTCAGCGTTGAACTGCG
TGATGCGGATCAACAGGTGGTTGCAACTGGACAAGGCACTAGCGGGACTTTGCAAGTGGTGAATCCGCAC
CTCTGGCAACCGGGTGAAGGTTATCTCTATGAACTGTGCGTCACAGCCAAAAGCCAGACAGAGTGTGATA
TCTACCCGCTTCGCGTCGGCATCCGGTCAGTGGCAGTGAAGGGCGAACAGTTCCTGATTAACCACAAACC
GTTCTACTTTACTGGCTTTGGTCGTCATGAAGATGCGGACTTGCGTGGCAAAGGATTCGATAACGTGCTG
ATGGTGCACGACCACGCATTAATGGACTGGATTGGGGCCAACTCCTACCGTACCTCGCATTACCCTTACG
CTGAAGAGATGCTCGACTGGGCAGATGAACATGGCATCGTGGTGATTGATGAAACTGCTGCTGTCGGCTT
TAACCTCTCTTTAGGCATTGGTTTCGAAGCGGGCAACAAGCCGAAAGAACTGTACAGCGAAGAGGCAGTC
AACGGGGAAACTCAGCAAGCGCACTTACAGGCGATTAAAGAGCTGATAGCGCGTGACAAAAACCACCCAA
GCGTGGTGATGTGGAGTATTGCCAACGAACCGGATACCCGTCCGCAAGGTGCACGGGAATATTTCGCGCC
ACTGGCGGAAGCAACGCGTAAACTCGACCCGACGCGTCCGATCACCTGCGTCAATGTAATGTTCTGCGAC
GCTCACACCGATACCATCAGCGATCTCTTTGATGTGCTGTGCCTGAACCGTTATTACGGATGGTATGTCC
AAAGCGGCGATTTGGAAACGGCAGAGAAGGTACTGGAAAAAGAACTTCTGGCCTGGCAGGAGAAACTGCA
TCAGCCGATTATCATCACCGAATACGGCGTGGATACGTTAGCCGGGCTGCACTCAATGTACACCGACATG
TGGAGTGAAGAGTATCAGTGTGCATGGCTGGATATGTATCACCGCGTCTTTGATCGCGTCAGCGCCGTCG
TCGGTGAACAGGTATGGAATTTCGCCGATTTTGCGACCTCGCAAGGCATATTGCGCGTTGGCGGTAACAA
GAAAGGGATCTTCACTCGCGACCGCAAACCGAAGTCGGCGGCTTTTCTGCTGCAAAAACGCTGGACTGGC
ATGAACTTCGGTGAAAAACCGCAGCAGGGAGGCAAACAAGGTACCAAGAAGGGTGGGCGCGCCGACCCAG
CTTTCTTGTACAAAGTGGGGCGCGCCTAACCCGGGAATGGTACCTAACCGCGGCCATGCTAGAGTCCGCA
AAAATCACCAGTCTCTCTCTACAAATCTATCTCTCTCTATTTTTCTCCAGAATAATGTGTGAGTAGTTCC
CAGATAAGGGAATTAGGGTTCTTATAGGGTTTCGCTCATGTGTTGAGCATATAAGAAACCCTTAGTATGT
ATTTGTATTTGTAAAATACTTCTATCAATAAAATTTCTAATTCCTAAAACCAAAATCCAGTGATCCGGAC
AACTTTATTATACATAGTTGATAATTCACTGGCCGTCGTGACGTCGTTGTGGTTGGTGCTTTCCTTACAT
TCTGAGCCTCTTTCCTTCTAATCCACTCATCTGCATCTTCTTGTGTCCTTACTAATACCTCATTGGTTCC
AAATTCCCTCCCTTTAAGCACCAGCTCGTTTCTGTTCTTCCACAGCCTCCCAAGTATCCAAGGGACTAAA
GCCTCCACATTCTTCAGATCAGGATATTCTTGTTTAAGATGTTGAACTCTATGGAGGTTTGTATGAACTG
ATGATCTAGGACCGGATAAGTTCCCTTCTTCATAGCGAACTTATTCAAAGAATGTTTTGTGTATCATTCT
TGTTACATTGTTATTAATGAAAAAATATTATTGGTCATTGGACTGAACACGAGTGTTAAATATGGACCAG
GCCCCAAATAAGATCCATTGATATATGAATTAAATAACAAGAATAAATCGAGTCACCAAACCACTTGCCT
TTTTTAACGAGACTTGTTCACCAACTTGATACAAAAGTCATTATCCTATGCAAATCAATAATCATACAAA
AATATCCAATAACACTAAAAAATTAAAAGAAATGGATAATTTCACAATATGTTATACGATAAAGAAGTTA
CTTTTCCAAGAAATTCACTGATTTTATAAGCCCACTTGCATTAGATAAATGGCAAAAAAAAACAAAAAGG
AAAAGAAATAAAGCACGAAGAATTCTAGAAGATACGAAATACGCTTCAATGCAGTGGGACCCACGGTTCA
ATTATTGCCAATTTTCAGCTCCACCGTATATTTAAAAAATAAAACGATAATGCTAAAAAAATATAAATCG
TAACGATCGTTAAATCTCAACGGCTGGATCTTATGACGACCGTTAGAAATTGTGGTTGTCGACGAGTCAG
TAATAAACGGCGTCAAAGTGGTTGCAGCCGGCACACACGAGTCGTGTTTATCAACTCAAAGCACAAATAC
TTTTCCTCAACCTAAAAATAAGGCAATTAGCCAAAAACAACTTTGCGTGTAAACAACGCTCAATACACGT
GTCATTTTATTATTAGCTATTGCTTCACCGCCTTAGCTTTCTCGTGACCTAGTCGTCCTCGTCTTTTCTT
CTTCTTCTTCTATAAAACAATACCCAAAGAGCTCTTCTTCTTCACAATTCAGATTTCAATTTCTCAAAAT
CTTAAAAACTTTCTCTCAATTCTCTCTACCGTGATCAAGGTAAATTTCTGTGTTCCTTATTCTCTCAAAA
TCTTCGATTTTGTTTTCGTTCGATCCCAATTTCGTATATGTTCTTTGGTTTAGATTCTGTTAATCTTAGA
TCGAAGACGATTTTCTGGGTTTGATCGTTAGATATCATCTTAATTCTCGATTAGGGTTTCATAGATATCA
TCCGATTTGTTCAAATAATTTGAGTTTTGTCGAATAATTACTCTTCGATTTGTGATTTCTATCTAGATCT
GGTGTTAGTTTCTAGTTTGTGCGATCGAATTTGTCGATTAATCTGAGTTTTTCTGATTAACAGATGCAGA
TCTTTGCCATGGCGCGCTCCTCCAAGAACGTCATCAAGGAGTTCATGCGCTTCAAGGTGCGCATGGAGGG
CACCGTGAACGGCCACGAGTTCGAGATCGAGGGCGAGGGCGAGGGCCGCCCCTACGAGGGCCACAACACC
GTGAAGCTGAAGGTGACCAAGGGCGGCCCCCTGCCCTTCGCCTGGGACATCCTGTCCCCCCAGTTCCAGT
ACGGCTCCAAGGTGTACGTGAAGCACCCCGCCGACATCCCCGACTACAAGAAGCTGTCCTTCCCCGAGGG
CTTCAAGTGGGAGCGCGTGATGAACTTCGAGGACGGCGGCGTGGTGACCGTGACCCAGGACTCCTCCCTG
CAGGACGGCTGCTTCATCTACAAGGTGAAGTTCATCGGCGTGAACTTCCCCTCCGACGGCCCCGTAATGC
AGAAGAAGACCATGGGCTGGGAGGCCTCCACCGAGCGCCTGTACCCCCGCGACGGCGTGCTGAAGGGCGA
GATCCACAAGGCCCTGAAGCTGAAGGACGGCGGCCACTACCTGGTGGAGTTCAAGTCCATCTACATGGCC
AAGAAGCCCGTGCAGCTGCCCGGCTACTACTACGTGGACTCCAAGCTGGACATCACCTCCCACAACGAGG
ACTACACCATCGTGGAGCAGTACGAGCGCACCGAGGGCCGCCACCACCTGTTCCTGTAGGATCCAATTCC
CGATCGTTCAAACATTTGGCAATAAAGTTTCTTAAGATTGAATCCTGTTGCCGGTCTTGCGATGATTATC
ATATAATTTCTGTTGAATTACGTTAAGCATGTAATAATTAACATGTAATGCATGACGTTATTTATGAGAT
GGGTTTTTATGATTAGAGTCCCGCAATTATACATTTAATACGCGATAGAAAACAAAATATAGCGCGCAAA
CTAGGATAAATTATCGCGCGCGGTGTCATCTATGTTACTAGATCGGGGGGCCCAAGGGCGAATTCTGCAG
ATATCCATCACACTGGCGGCCGCTCGAGCATGCATCTAGAGGATCCCCGGGTACCGCGAATTATCGATCA
TGAGCGGAGAATTAAGGGAGTCACGTTATGACCCCCGCCGATGACGCGGGACAAGCCGTTTTACGTTTGG
AACTGACAGAACCGCAACGTTGAAGGAGCCACTGAGCCGCGGGTTTCTGGAGTTTAATGAGCTAAGCACA
TACGTCAGAAACCATTATTGCGCGTTCAAAAGTCGCCTAAGGTCACTATCAGCTAGCAAATATTTCTTGT
CAAAAATGCTCCACTGACGTTCCATAAATTCCCCTCGGTATCCAATTAGAGTCTCATATTCACTCTCAAC
TCGATCGAGGCATGATTGAACAAGATGGATTGCACGCAGGTTCTCCGGCCGCTTGGGTGGAGAGGCTATT
CGGCTATGACTGGGCACAACAGACAATCGGCTGCTCTGATGCCGCCGTGTTCCGGCTGTCAGCGCAGGGG
CGCCCGGTTCTTTTTGTCAAGACCGACCTGTCCGGTGCCCTGAATGAACTCCAAGACGAGGCAGCGCGGC
TATCGTGGCTGGCCACGACGGGCGTTCCTTGCGCAGCTGTGCTCGACGTTGTCACTGAAGCGGGAAGGGA
CTGGCTGCTATTGGGCGAAGTGCCGGGGCAGGATCTCCTGTCATCTCACCTTGCTCCTGCCGAGAAAGTA
TCCATCATGGCTGATGCAATGCGGCGGCTGCATACGCTTGATCCGGCTACCTGCCCATTCGACCACCAAG
CGAAACATCGCATCGAGCGAGCACGTACTCGGATGGAAGCCGGTCTTGTCGATCAGGATGATCTGGACGA
AGAGCATCAGGGGCTCGCGCCAGCCGAACTGTTCGCCAGGCTCAAGGCGCGGATGCCCGACGGCGAGGAT
CTCGTCGTGACCCACGGCGATGCCTGCTTGCCGAATATCATGGTGGAAAATGGCCGCTTTTCTGGATTCA
TCGACTGTGGCCGGCTGGGTGTGGCGGACCGCTATCAGGACATAGCGTTGGCTACCCGTGATATTGCTGA
AGAGCTTGGCGGCGAATGGGCTGACCGCTTCCTCGTGCTTTACGGTATCGCCGCTCCCGATTCGCAGCGC
ATCGCCTTCTATCGCCTTCTTGACGAGTTCTTCTGAGCGGGACTCTGGGGTTCGGACTCTAGCTAGAGTC
AAGCAGATCGTTCAAACATTTGGCAATAAAGTTTCTTAAGATTGAATCCTGTTGCCGGTCTTGCGATGAT
TATCATATAATTTCTGTTGAATTACGTTAAGCATGTAATAATTAACATGTAATGCATGACGTTATTTATG
AGATGGGTTTTTATGATTAGAGTCCCGCAATTATACATTTAATACGCGATAGAAAACAAAATATAGCGCG
CAAACTAGGATAAATTATCGCGCGCGGTGTCATCTATGTTACTAGATCGACCGGCATGCAAGCTGATAAT
TCAATTCGGCGTTAATTCAGTACATTAAAAACGTCCGCAATGTGTTATTAAGTTGTCTAAGCGTCAATTT
GTTTACACCACAATATATCCTGCCACCAGCCAGCCAACAGCTCCCCGACCGGCAGCTCGGCACAAAATCA
CCACTCGATACAGGCAGCCCATCAGTCCGGGACGGCGTCAGCGGGAGAGCCGTTGTAAGGCGGCAGACTT
TGCTCATGTTACCGATGCTATTCGGAAGAACGGCAACTAAGCTGCCGGGTTTGAAACACGGATGATCTCG
CGGAGGGTAGCATGTTGATTGTAACGATGACAGAGCGTTGCTGCCTGTGATCAATTCGGGCACGAACCCA
GTGGACATAAGCCTGTTCGGTTCGTAAGCTGTAATGCAAGTAGCGTATGCGCTCACGCAACTGGTCCAGA
ACCTTGACCGAACGCAGCGGTGGTAACGGCGCAGTGGCGGTTTTCATGGCTTGTTATGACTGTTTTTTTG
GGGTACAGTCTATGCCTCGGGCATCCAAGCAGCAAGCGCGTTACGCCGTGGGTCGATGTTTGATGTTATG
GAGCAGCAACGATGTTACGCAGCAGGGCAGTCGCCCTAAAACAAAGTTAAACATCATGGGGGAAGCGGTG
ATCGCCGAAGTATCGACTCAACTATCAGAGGTAGTTGGCGTCATCGAGCGCCATCTCGAACCGACGTTGC
TGGCCGTACATTTGTACGGCTCCGCAGTGGATGGCGGCCTGAAGCCACACAGTGATATTGATTTGCTGGT
TACGGTGACCGTAAGGCTTGATGAAACAACGCGGCGAGCTTTGATCAACGACCTTTTGGAAACTTCGGCT
TCCCCTGGAGAGAGCGAGATTCTCCGCGCTGTAGAAGTCACCATTGTTGTGCACGACGACATCATTCCGT
GGCGTTATCCAGCTAAGCGCGAACTGCAATTTGGAGAATGGCAGCGCAATGACATTCTTGCAGGTATCTT
CGAGCCAGCCACGATCGACATTGATCTGGCTATCTTGCTGACAAAAGCAAGAGAACATAGCGTTGCCTTG
GTAGGTCCAGCGGCGGAGGAACTCTTTGATCCGGTTCCTGAACAGGATCTATTTGAGGCGCTAAATGAAA
CCTTAACGCTATGGAACTCGCCGCCCGACTGGGCTGGCGATGAGCGAAATGTAGTGCTTACGTTGTCCCG
CATTTGGTACAGCGCAGTAACCGGCAAAATCGCGCCGAAGGATGTCGCTGCCGACTGGGCAATGGAGCGC
CTGCCGGCCCAGTATCAGCCCGTCATACTTGAAGCTAGACAGGCTTATCTTGGACAAGAAGAAGATCGCT
TGGCCTCGCGCGCAGATCAGTTGGAAGAATTTGTCCACTACGTGAAAGGCGAGATCACCAAGGTAGTCGG
CAAATAATGTCTAGCTAGAAATTCGTTCAAGCCGACGCCGCTTCGCGGCGCGGCTTAACTCAAGCGTTAG
ATGCACTAAGCACATAATTGCTCACAGCCAAACTATCAGGTCAAGTCTGCTTTTATTATTTTTAAGCGTG
CATAATAAGCCCTACACAAATTGGGAGATATATCATGCATGACCAAAATCCCTTAACGTGAGTTTTCGTT
CCACTGAGCGTCAGACCCCGTAGAAAAGATCAAAGGATCTTCTTGAGATCCTTTTTTTCTGCGCGTAATC
TGCTGCTTGCAAACAAAAAAACCACCGCTACCAGCGGTGGTTTGTTTGCCGGATCAAGAGCTACCAACTC
TTTTTCCGAAGGTAACTGGCTTCAGCAGAGCGCAGATACCAAATACTGTCCTTCTAGTGTAGCCGTAGTT
AGGCCACCACTTCAAGAACTCTGTAGCACCGCCTACATACCTCGCTCTGCTAATCCTGTTACCAGTGGCT
GCTGCCAGTGGCGATAAGTCGTGTCTTACCGGGTTGGACTCAAGACGATAGTTACCGGATAAGGCGCAGC
GGTCGGGCTGAACGGGGGGTTCGTGCACACAGCCCAGCTTGGAGCGAACGACCTACACCGAACTGAGATA
CCTACAGCGTGAGCTATGAGAAAGCGCCACGCTTCCCGAAGGGAGAAAGGCGGACAGGTATCCGGTAAGC
GGCAGGGTCGGAACAGGAGAGCGCACGAGGGAGCTTCCAGGGGGAAACGCCTGGTATCTTTATAGTCCTG
TCGGGTTTCGCCACCTCTGACTTGAGCGTCGATTTTTGTGATGCTCGTCAGGGGGGCGGAGCCTATGGAA
AAACGCCAGCAACGCGGCCTTTTTACGGTTCCTGGCCTTTTGCTGGCCTTTTGCTCACATGTTCTTTCCT
GCGTTATCCCCTGATTCTGTGGATAACCGTATTACCGCCTTTGAGTGAGCTGATACCGCTCGCCGCAGCC
GAACGACCGAGCGCAGCGAGTCAGTGAGCGAGGAAGCGGAAGAGCGCCTGATGCGGTATTTTCTCCTTAC
GCATCTGTGCGGTATTTCACACCGCATATGGTGCACTCTCAGTACAATCTGCTCTGATGCCGCATAGTTA
AGCCAGTATACACTCCGCTATCGCTACGTGACTGGGTCATGGCTGCGCCCCGACACCCGCCAACACCCGC
TGACGCGCCCTGACGGGCTTGTCTGCTCCCGGCATCCGCTTACAGACAAGCTGTGACCGTCTCCGGGAGC
TGCATGTGTCAGAGGTTTTCACCGTCATCACCGAAACGCGCGAGGCAGGGTGCCTTGATGTGGGCGCCGG
CGGTCGAGTGGCGACGGCGCGGCTTGTCCGCGCCCTGGTAGATTGCCTGGCCGTAGGCCAGCCATTTTTG
AGCGGCCAGCGGCCGCGATAGGCCGACGCGAAGCGGCGGGGCGTAGGGAGCGCAGCGACCGAAGGGTAGG
CGCTTTTTGCAGCTCTTCGGCTGTGCGCTGGCCAGACAGTTATGCACAGGCCAGGCGGGTTTTAAGAGTT
TTAATAAGTTTTAAAGAGTTTTAGGCGGAAAAATCGCCTTTTTTCTCTTTTATATCAGTCACTTACATGT
GTGACCGGTTCCCAATGTACGGCTTTGGGTTCCCAATGTACGGGTTCCGGTTCCCAATGTACGGCTTTGG
GTTCCCAATGTACGTGCTATCCACAGGAAAGAGACCTTTTCGACCTTTTTCCCCTGCTAGGGCAATTTGC
CCTAGCATCTGCTCCGTACATTAGGAACCGGCGGATGCTTCGCCCTCGATCAGGTTGCGGTAGCGCATGA
CTAGGATCGGGCCAGCCTGCCCCGCCTCCTCCTTCAAATCGTACTCCGGCAGGTCATTTGACCCGATCAG
CTTGCGCACGGTGAAACAGAACTTCTTGAACTCTCCGGCGCTGCCACTGCGTTCGTAGATCGTCTTGAAC
AACCATCTGGCTTCTGCCTTGCCTGCGGCGCGGCGTGCCAGGCGGTAGAGAAAACGGCCGATGCCGGGAT
CGATCAAAAAGTAATCGGGGTGAACCGTCAGCACGTCCGGGTTCTTGCCTTCTGTGATCTCGCGGTACAT
CCAATCAGCTAGCTCGATCTCGATGTACTCCGGCCGCCCGGTTTCGCTCTTTACGATCTTGTAGCGGCTA
ATCAAGGCTTCACCCTCGGATACCGTCACCAGGCGGCCGTTCTTGGCCTTCTTCGTACGCTGCATGGCAA
CGTGCGTGGTGTTTAACCGAATGCAGGTTTCTACCAGGTCGTCTTTCTGCTTTCCGCCATCGGCTCGCCG
GCAGAACTTGAGTACGTCCGCAACGTGTGGACGGAACACGCGGCCGGGCTTGTCTCCCTTCCCTTCCCGG
TATCGGTTCATGGATTCGGTTAGATGGGAAACCGCCATCAGTACCAGGTCGTAATCCCACACACTGGCCA
TGCCGGCCGGCCCTGCGGAAACCTCTACGTGCCCGTCTGGAAGCTCGTAGCGGATCACCTCGCCAGCTCG
TCGGTCACGCTTCGACAGACGGAAAACGGCCACGTCCATGATGCTGCGACTATCGCGGGTGCCCACGTCA
TAGAGCATCGGAACGAAAAAATCTGGTTGCTCGTCGCCCTTGGGCGGCTTCCTAATCGACGGCGCACCGG
CTGCCGGCGGTTGCCGGGATTCTTTGCGGATTCGATCAGCGGCCGCTTGCCACGATTCACCGGGGCGTGC
TTCTGCCTCGATGCGTTGCCGCTGGGCGGCCTGCGCGGCCTTCAACTTCTCCACCAGGTCATCACCCAGC
GCCGCGCCGATTTGTACCGGGCCGGATGGTTTGCGACCGCTCACGCCGATTCCTCGGGCTTGGGGGTTCC
AGTGCCATTGCAGGGCCGGCAGACAACCCAGCCGCTTACGCCTGGCCAACCGCCCGTTCCTCCACACATG
GGGCATTCCACGGCGTCGGTGCCTGGTTGTTCTTGATTTTCCATGCCGCCTCCTTTAGCCGCTAAAATTC
ATCTACTCATTTATTCATTTGCTCATTTACTCTGGTAGCTGCGCGATGTATTCAGATAGCAGCTCGGTAA
TGGTCTTGCCTTGGCGTACCGCGTACATCTTCAGCTTGGTGTGATCCTCCGCCGGCAACTGAAAGTTGAC
CCGCTTCATGGCTGGCGTGTCTGCCAGGCTGGCCAACGTTGCAGCCTTGCTGCTGCGTGCGCTCGGACGG
CCGGCACTTAGCGTGTTTGTGCTTTTGCTCATTTTCTCTTTACCTCATTAACTCAAATGAGTTTTGATTT
AATTTCAGCGGCCAGCGCCTGGACCTCGCGGGCAGCGTCGCCCTCGGGTTCTGATTCAAGAACGGTTGTG
CCGGCGGCGGCAGTGCCTGGGTAGCTCACGCGCTGCGTGATACGGGACTCAAGAATGGGCAGCTCGTACC
CGGCCAGCGCCTCGGCAACCTCACCGCCGATGCGCGTGCCTTTGATCGCCCGCGACACGACAAAGGCCGC
TTGTAGCCTTCCATCCGTGACCTCAATGCGCTGCTTAACC
